Addgene plasmid #219237: SFFV-GPBP1-Brd 301
Purpose: Transcription factor GPBP1 with a specific barcode assigned.
Depositing lab: Filipe Pereira. Depositing organization: Center for Neuroscience and Cell Biology, University of Coimbra. Publication: A combinatorial transcription factor screening platform for immune cell reprogramming. Kurochkin I, Altman AR, Caiado I, Pertiga-Cabral D, Halitzki E, Minaeva M, Zimmermannova O, Henriques-Oliveira L, Klein D, Nair M, Oliveira D, Cajal LR, Knittel R, Feick C, Ringner M, Martin M, Cirovic B, Pires CF, Rosa FF, Sitnicka E, Theis FJ, Pereira CF. Cell Syst. 2026 Jan 21;17(1):101457. doi: 10.1016/j.cels.2025.101457. Epub 2026 Jan 14. PubMed 41539305.
Backbone
  Vector backbone: SFFV-MCS
  Backbone size w/o insert (bp): 6638
  Vector type: Lentiviral
Growth in bacteria
  Bacterial resistance: Ampicillin, 100 μg/mL
  Growth temperature: 37°C
  Growth strain: NEB Stable
  Copy number: High Copy
Gene/Insert
  Gene/Insert name: GPBP1
  Species: H. sapiens (human)
  Insert size (bp): 1422
  Entrez Gene: GPBP1 (a.k.a. GPBP, SSH6, VASCULIN)
  Promoter: The spleen focus-forming virus (SFFV) promoter
  Cloning method: Restriction Enzyme; 5′ cloning site Bsp119I (not destroyed); 3′ cloning site BstHI (not destroyed)
Terms and licenses: Academic/Nonprofit Terms; Industry Terms: Not Available to Industry
Depositor comments: Barcode sequence cloned into XbaI restriction site. Design of plasmid is as follows: SFFV-[TF sequence]-WPRE-[Barcode sequence].
How to cite: SFFV-GPBP1-Brd 301 was a gift from Filipe Pereira (Addgene plasmid # 219237 ; http://n2t.net/addgene:219237 ; RRID:Addgene_219237)
