[The description below was written by a language model from this plasmid's Addgene catalogue record and pLannotate feature annotations shown in this document.]
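Description:
SFFV-GPBP1-Brd 301 is a lentiviral transfer plasmid built on the SFFV-MCS backbone that expresses the human transcription factor GPBP1 (also known as GPBP, SSH6 or vasculin) together with a construct-specific DNA barcode. It is maintained in E. coli through a high-copy ColE1/pUC-type origin and selected with ampicillin via the bla gene. An f1 origin and residual pBluescript-type elements (lacZα and lacI fragments, lac promoter/operator, T3 and T7 promoters) are also annotated in the bacterial portion. The full sequence record is about 8.1 kb, consistent with the stated backbone and an insert of roughly 1.4 kb.

The viral cassette has a third-generation, self-inactivating layout. An RSV promoter drives a truncated HIV-1 5' LTR, followed by the Ψ packaging signal with a partial gag sequence, the Rev response element for Rev-dependent nuclear export of the genomic RNA, and the cPPT/CTS. Downstream, the spleen focus-forming virus (SFFV) promoter drives the GPBP1 coding sequence, which sits between retained cloning sites. It is followed by a WPRE to enhance transcript stability and expression, then the ΔU3 3' LTR and an SV40 polyadenylation signal and origin. According to the depositor, the barcode was inserted at an XbaI site after the WPRE, giving the order SFFV–TF–WPRE–barcode. The barcode is not annotated as a separate feature in the table. In that position it would be carried on the expressed transcript, so the delivered factor could be identified by sequencing. No mammalian selection marker or fluorescent reporter is annotated. The plasmid belongs to a barcoded transcription factor collection used for combinatorial screening in immune cell reprogramming.
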