Features (pLannotate 1.2.2; 29 found; start..end, strand, type, name):
     94..112     -  promoter       T7 promoter: promoter for bacteriophage T7 RNA polymerase
    120..275     +  CDS            lacZα (fragment): LacZα fragment of β-galactosidase; lacZ fragment
    280..708     +  rep_origin     f1 ori (sequence partly withheld): f1 bacteriophage origin of replication; arrow indicates direction of (+) strand synthesis
    761..865     +  promoter       AmpR promoter: bla
    866..1726    +  CDS            AmpR: β-lactamase; bla; confers resistance to ampicillin, carbenicillin, and related antibiotics
   1897..2485    +  rep_origin     ori: high-copy-number ColE1/pMB1/pBR322/pUC origin of replication
   2668..2760    +  CDS            lacI (fragment): lac repressor; lacI; The lac repressor binds to the lac operator to inhibit transcription in E. coli. This inhibition can be relieved by adding lactose or isopropyl-β-D-thiogalactopyranoside (IPTG).
   2773..2794    +  protein_bind   CAP binding site: CAP binding activates transcription in the presence of cAMP. E. coli catabolite activator protein
   2809..2839    +  promoter       lac promoter: promoter for the E. coli lac operon
   2847..2863    +  protein_bind   lac operator: The lac repressor binds to the lac operator to inhibit transcription in E. coli. This inhibition can be relieved by adding lactose or isopropyl-β-D-thiogalactopyranoside (IPTG). lac repressor encoded by lacI
   2908..2926    +  promoter       T3 promoter: promoter for bacteriophage T3 RNA polymerase
   2954..3180    +  promoter       RSV promoter: Rous sarcoma virus enhancer/promoter
   3181..3361    +  LTR            5' LTR (truncated): truncated 5' long terminal repeat (LTR) from HIV-1
   3408..3533    +  misc_feature   HIV-1 Ψ: packaging signal of human immunodeficiency virus type 1
   3517..3880    +  CDS            HIV-1 gag (fragment): gag protein from human immunodeficiency virus 1; gag
   4026..4259    +  misc_feature   RRE: The Rev response element (RRE) of HIV-1 allows for Rev-dependent mRNA export from the nucleus to the cytoplasm.
   4636..4736    +  CDS            Rev (fragment): human immunodeficiency virus 1 (HIV-1) Rev protein; rev; enhances nuclear export of unspliced and incompletely spliced viral mRNAs
   4755..4872    +  misc_feature   cPPT/CTS: central polypurine tract and central termination sequence of HIV-1
   4906..5307    +  promoter       SFFV promoter: spleen focus-forming virus long terminal repeat (LTR) promoter
   5317..5340    +  misc_feature   MCS (fragment): pBluescript multiple cloning site
   5365..6783    +  CDS            GPBP1: GPBP1_HUMAN - Also known as GPBP, SSH6. Experimental evidence at protein level: Swiss-Prot protein existence level 1. Functions as a GC-rich promoter-specific transactivating transcription factor. From Homo sapiens (Human).
   6794..6819    +  misc_feature   MCS (fragment): pBluescript multiple cloning site
   6819..6878    +  CDS            S (fragment): HBSAG_WHV6 - Experimental evidence at transcript level: Swiss-Prot protein existence level 2. The middle envelope protein plays an important role in the budding of the virion. It is involved in the induction of budding in a nucleocapsid independent way. In this process the majority of envelope proteins bud to form subviral lipoprotein particles of 22 nm of diameter that do not contain a nucleocapsid (By similarity). From Woodchuck hepatitis B virus (isolate w64/pWS23) (WHV).
   7010..7413    +  misc_feature   WPRE: woodchuck hepatitis virus posttranscriptional regulatory element
   7471..7530    +  CDS            nef (fragment): NEF_HV1Z2 - Experimental evidence at protein level: Swiss-Prot protein existence level 1. Extracellular Nef protein targets CD4(+) T-lymphocytes for apoptosis by interacting with CXCR4 surface receptors. From Human immunodeficiency virus type 1 group M subtype D (isolate Z2/CDC-Z34) (HIV-1).
   7532..7765    +  LTR            3' LTR (ΔU3): self-inactivating 3' long terminal repeat (LTR) from HIV-1
   7837..7958    +  polyA_signal   SV40 poly(A) signal: SV40 polyadenylation signal
   7977..7998    +  rep_origin     SV40 ori (fragment): SV40 origin of replication
   7998..73      +  rep_origin     SV40 ori (across the origin): SV40 origin of replication
>Addgene plasmid #219237 | SFFV-GPBP1-Brd 301 | addgene full sequence | sequence record 449005 | Addgene NGS Result
ATTTATGCAGAGGCCGAGGCCGCCTCGGCCTCTGAGCTATTCCAGAAGTAGTGAGGAGGCTTTTTTGGAG
GCCTAGGGACGTACCCAATTCGCCCTATAGTGAGTCGTATTACGCGCGCTCACTGGCCGTCGTTTTACAA
CGTCGTGACTGGGAAAACCCTGGCGTTACCCAACTTAATCGCCTTGCAGCACATCCCCCTTTCGCCAGCT
GGCGTAATAGCGAAGAGGCCCGCACCGATCGCCCTTCCCAACAGTTGCGCAGCCTGAATGGCGAATGGG
[124 nt withheld, positions 280-403]
C
[91 nt withheld, positions 405-495]
A
[49 nt withheld, positions 497-545]
CCTTTGACGTTGGAGTCCACGTTCTTT
[37 nt withheld, positions 573-609]
ACCCTATCTCGGTCTATTCTTTTGATTTATAAGGGATTTTGCCGATTTCGGCCTATTGGTTAAAAAATGA
GCTGATTTAACAAAAATTTAACGCGAATTTTAACAAAATATTAACGCTTACAATTTAGGTGGCACTTTTC
GGGGAAATGTGCGCGGAACCCCTATTTGTTTATTTTTCTAAATACATTCAAATATGTATCCGCTCATGAG
ACAATAACCCTGATAAATGCTTCAATAATATTGAAAAAGGAAGAGTATGAGTATTCAACATTTCCGTGTC
GCCCTTATTCCCTTTTTTGCGGCATTTTGCCTTCCTGTTTTTGCTCACCCAGAAACGCTGGTGAAAGTAA
AAGATGCTGAAGATCAGTTGGGTGCACGAGTGGGTTACATCGAACTGGATCTCAACAGCGGTAAGATCCT
TGAGAGTTTTCGCCCCGAAGAACGTTTTCCAATGATGAGCACTTTTAAAGTTCTGCTATGTGGCGCGGTA
TTATCCCGTATTGACGCCGGGCAAGAGCAACTCGGTCGCCGCATACACTATTCTCAGAATGACTTGGTTG
AGTACTCACCAGTCACAGAAAAGCATCTTACGGATGGCATGACAGTAAGAGAATTATGCAGTGCTGCCAT
AACCATGAGTGATAACACTGCGGCCAACTTACTTCTGACAACGATCGGAGGACCGAAGGAGCTAACCGCT
TTTTTGCACAACATGGGGGATCATGTAACTCGCCTTGATCGTTGGGAACCGGAGCTGAATGAAGCCATAC
CAAACGACGAGCGTGACACCACGATGCCTGTAGCAATGGCAACAACGTTGCGCAAACTATTAACTGGCGA
ACTACTTACTCTAGCTTCCCGGCAACAATTAATAGACTGGATGGAGGCGGATAAAGTTGCAGGACCACTT
CTGCGCTCGGCCCTTCCGGCTGGCTGGTTTATTGCTGATAAATCTGGAGCCGGTGAGCGTGGGTCTCGCG
GTATCATTGCAGCACTGGGGCCAGATGGTAAGCCCTCCCGTATCGTAGTTATCTACACGACGGGGAGTCA
GGCAACTATGGATGAACGAAATAGACAGATCGCTGAGATAGGTGCCTCACTGATTAAGCATTGGTAACTG
TCAGACCAAGTTTACTCATATATACTTTAGATTGATTTAAAACTTCATTTTTAATTTAAAAGGATCTAGG
TGAAGATCCTTTTTGATAATCTCATGACCAAAATCCCTTAACGTGAGTTTTCGTTCCACTGAGCGTCAGA
CCCCGTAGAAAAGATCAAAGGATCTTCTTGAGATCCTTTTTTTCTGCGCGTAATCTGCTGCTTGCAAACA
AAAAAACCACCGCTACCAGCGGTGGTTTGTTTGCCGGATCAAGAGCTACCAACTCTTTTTCCGAAGGTAA
CTGGCTTCAGCAGAGCGCAGATACCAAATACTGTTCTTCTAGTGTAGCCGTAGTTAGGCCACCACTTCAA
GAACTCTGTAGCACCGCCTACATACCTCGCTCTGCTAATCCTGTTACCAGTGGCTGCTGCCAGTGGCGAT
AAGTCGTGTCTTACCGGGTTGGACTCAAGACGATAGTTACCGGATAAGGCGCAGCGGTCGGGCTGAACGG
GGGGTTCGTGCACACAGCCCAGCTTGGAGCGAACGACCTACACCGAACTGAGATACCTACAGCGTGAGCT
ATGAGAAAGCGCCACGCTTCCCGAAGGGAGAAAGGCGGACAGGTATCCGGTAAGCGGCAGGGTCGGAACA
GGAGAGCGCACGAGGGAGCTTCCAGGGGGAAACGCCTGGTATCTTTATAGTCCTGTCGGGTTTCGCCACC
TCTGACTTGAGCGTCGATTTTTGTGATGCTCGTCAGGGGGGCGGAGCCTATGGAAAAACGCCAGCAACGC
GGCCTTTTTACGGTTCCTGGCCTTTTGCTGGCCTTTTGCTCACATGTTCTTTCCTGCGTTATCCCCTGAT
TCTGTGGATAACCGTATTACCGCCTTTGAGTGAGCTGATACCGCTCGCCGCAGCCGAACGACCGAGCGCA
GCGAGTCAGTGAGCGAGGAAGCGGAAGAGCGCCCAATACGCAAACCGCCTCTCCCCGCGCGTTGGCCGAT
TCATTAATGCAGCTGGCACGACAGGTTTCCCGACTGGAAAGCGGGCAGTGAGCGCAACGCAATTAATGTG
AGTTAGCTCACTCATTAGGCACCCCAGGCTTTACACTTTATGCTTCCGGCTCGTATGTTGTGTGGAATTG
TGAGCGGATAACAATTTCACACAGGAAACAGCTATGACCATGATTACGCCAAGCGCGCAATTAACCCTCA
CTAAAGGGAACAAAAGCTGGAGCTGCAAGCTTAATGTAGTCTTATGCAATACTCTTGTAGTCTTGCAACA
TGGTAACGATGAGTTAGCAACATGCCTTACAAGGAGAGAAAAAGCACCGTGCATGCCGATTGGTGGAAGT
AAGGTGGTACGATCGTGCCTTATTAGGAAGGCAACAGACGGGTCTGACATGGATTGGACGAACCACTGAA
TTGCCGCATTGCAGAGATATTGTATTTAAGTGCCTAGCTCGATACATAAACGGGTCTCTCTGGTTAGACC
AGATCTGAGCCTGGGAGCTCTCTGGCTAACTAGGGAACCCACTGCTTAAGCCTCAATAAAGCTTGCCTTG
AGTGCTTCAAGTAGTGTGTGCCCGTCTGTTGTGTGACTCTGGTAACTAGAGATCCCTCAGACCCTTTTAG
TCAGTGTGGAAAATCTCTAGCAGTGGCGCCCGAACAGGGACTTGAAAGCGAAAGGGAAACCAGAGGAGCT
CTCTCGACGCAGGACTCGGCTTGCTGAAGCGCGCACGGCAAGAGGCGAGGGGCGGCGACTGGTGAGTACG
CCAAAAATTTTGACTAGCGGAGGCTAGAAGGAGAGAGATGGGTGCGAGAGCGTCAGTATTAAGCGGGGGA
GAATTAGATCGCGATGGGAAAAAATTCGGTTAAGGCCAGGGGGAAAGAAAAAATATAAATTAAAACATAT
AGTATGGGCAAGCAGGGAGCTAGAACGATTCGCAGTTAATCCTGGCCTGTTAGAAACATCAGAAGGCTGT
AGACAAATACTGGGACAGCTACAACCATCCCTTCAGACAGGATCAGAAGAACTTAGATCATTATATAATA
CAGTAGCAACCCTCTATTGTGTGCATCAAAGGATAGAGATAAAAGACACCAAGGAAGCTTTAGACAAGAT
AGAGGAAGAGCAAAACAAAAGTAAGACCACCGCACAGCAAGCGGCCGCTGATCTTCAGACCTGGAGGAGG
AGATATGAGGGACAATTGGAGAAGTGAATTATATAAATATAAAGTAGTAAAAATTGAACCATTAGGAGTA
GCACCCACCAAGGCAAAGAGAAGAGTGGTGCAGAGAGAAAAAAGAGCAGTGGGAATAGGAGCTTTGTTCC
TTGGGTTCTTGGGAGCAGCAGGAAGCACTATGGGCGCAGCGTCAATGACGCTGACGGTACAGGCCAGACA
ATTATTGTCTGGTATAGTGCAGCAGCAGAACAATTTGCTGAGGGCTATTGAGGCGCAACAGCATCTGTTG
CAACTCACAGTCTGGGGCATCAAGCAGCTCCAGGCAAGAATCCTGGCTGTGGAAAGATACCTAAAGGATC
AACAGCTCCTGGGGATTTGGGGTTGCTCTGGAAAACTCATTTGCACCACTGCTGTGCCTTGGAATGCTAG
TTGGAGTAATAAATCTCTGGAACAGATTTGGAATCACACGACCTGGATGGAGTGGGACAGAGAAATTAAC
AATTACACAAGCTTAATACACTCCTTAATTGAAGAATCGCAAAACCAGCAAGAAAAGAATGAACAAGAAT
TATTGGAATTAGATAAATGGGCAAGTTTGTGGAATTGGTTTAACATAACAAATTGGCTGTGGTATATAAA
ATTATTCATAATGATAGTAGGAGGCTTGGTAGGTTTAAGAATAGTTTTTGCTGTACTTTCTATAGTGAAT
AGAGTTAGGCAGGGATATTCACCATTATCGTTTCAGACCCACCTCCCAACCCCGAGGGGACCCGACAGGC
CCGAAGGAATAGAAGAAGAAGGTGGAGAGAGAGACAGAGACAGATCCATTCGATTAGTGAACGGATCTCG
ACGGTATCGGTTAACTTTTAAAAGAAAAGGGGGGATTGGGGGGTACAGTGCAGGGGAAAGAATAGTAGAC
ATAATAGCAACAGACATACAAACTAAAGAATTACAAAAACAAATTACAAAAATTCAAAATTTTATCGATC
ACGAGACTAGCCTCGAGCTGGCTGCAGTAACGCCATTTTGCAAGGCATGGAAAAATACCAAACCAAGAAT
AGAGAAGTTCAGATCAAGGGCGGGTACATGAAAATAGCTAACGTTGGGCCAAACAGGATATCTGCGGTGA
GCAGTTTCGGCCCCGGCCCGGGGCCAAGAACAGATGGTCACCGCAGTTTCGGCCCCGGCCCGAGGCCAAG
AACAGATGGTCCCCAGATATGGCCCAACCCTCAGCAGTTTCTTAAGACCCATCAGATGTTTCCAGGCTCC
CCCAAGGACCTGAAATGACCCTGCGCCTTATTTGAATTAACCAATCAGCCTGCTTCTCGCTTCTGTTCGC
GCGCTTCTGCTTCCCGAGCTCTATAAAAGAGCTCACAACCCCTCACTCGGCGCGCCAGTCCTCCGACAGA
CTGAGTCGGCCGGTCGAATCAAGCTTATCGATACCGTCGACGGATCCGCTAGCCCGCGGTTCGAAATGGC
GCAGCATGACTTTGCTCCAGCCTGGCTTAATTTCCCTACTCCACCATCATCAACAAAGTCGTCATTGAAT
TTTGAGAAGCATTCTGAAAACTTTGCATGGACAGAGAATCGTTATGATGTGAACCGTCGACGACACAACT
CTTCAGATGGCTTTGATTCTGCTATTGGACGTCCTAATGGAGGTAACTTTGGAAGGAAAGAAAAAAATGG
ATGGCGTACACATGGAAGAAATGGTACAGAAAACATAAATCATCGAGGTGGATACCATGGTGGAAGTTCC
CGTTCTCGTAGCAGTATTTTCCATGCAGGAAAAAGCCAAGGACTACATGAAAACAACATACCTGACAATG
AAACCGGGAGGAAAGAAGACAAGAGAGAACGCAAACAGTTTGAAGCTGAGGATTTTCCGTCTTTAAATCC
TGAGTATGAGAGAGAACCAAATCACAATAAGTCTTTAGCTGCAGGTGTGTGGGAATATCCTCCGAATCCT
AAATCTAGAGCTCCAAGGATGCTGGTCATTAAGAAAGGTAATACAAAAGACTTACAGCTATCTGGATTCC
CAGTAGTAGGAAATCTTCCGTCACAGCCAGTTAAGAATGGAACTGGTCCAAGTGTTTATAAAGGTTTAGT
CCCTAAACCTGCTGCTCCACCTACAAAACCTACACAATGGAAAAGCCAAACAAAAGAAAATAAAGTTGGA
ACTTCTTTCCCTCATGAGTCCACATTTGGCGTTGGCAACTTTAATGCTTTTAAATCAACTGCCAAGAACT
TTAGTCCATCTACAAATTCAGTGAAAGAGTGTAATCGCTCAAATTCCTCTTCTCCTGTTGACAAACTTAA
TCAGCAGCCTCGTCTAACCAAACTGACACGAATGCGCACTGATAAGAAGAGTGAATTTTTGAAAGCATTG
AAAAGAGACAGAGTAGAAGAGGAACATGAAGATGAAAGCCGTGCTGGCTCAGAGAAGGATGACGACTCAT
TTAATTTACATAACAGCAATAGTACTCACCAAGAAAGGGATATAAACCGAAACTTCGATGAAAATGAAAT
TCCTCAAGAGAATGGCAATGCCTCAGTGATTTCCCAGCAGATCATTCGGTCTTCAACCTTCCCACAAACT
GATGTTCTTTCAAGTTCACTTGAGGCAGAACACAGATTGTTAAAGGAAATGGGCTGGCAGGAAGACAGTG
AAAATGATGAAACATGTGCTCCCTTAACTGAGGATGAAATGAGAGAATTCCAAGTTATTAGTGAACAGTT
ACAGAAGAATGGTCTGAGAAAAAATGGTATTTTGAAAAATGGCTTGATCTGTGACTTCAAGTTTGGACCG
TGGAAGAACAGCACTTTCAAACCCACAACTGAGAATGATGACACAGAGACAAGTAGCAGTGATACATCAG
ATGACGACGATGTGTGAACCGGTCGGATCCCCCGGGCTGCAGGAATTCGAGCATCTTACCGCCATTTATT
CCCATATTTGTTCTGTTTTTCTTGATTTGGGTATACATTTAAATGTTAATAAAACAAAATGGTGGGGCAA
TCATTTACATTTTTAGGGATATGTAATTACTAGTTCAGGTGTATTGCCACAAGACAAACATGTTAAGAAA
CTTTCCCGTTATTTACGCTCTGTTCCTGTTAATCAACCTCTGGATTACAAAATTTGTGAAAGATTGACTG
ATATTCTTAACTATGTTGCTCCTTTTACGCTGTGTGGATATGCTGCTTTAATGCCTCTGTATCATGCTAT
TGCTTCCCGTACGGCTTTCGTTTTCTCCTCCTTGTATAAATCCTGGTTGCTGTCTCTTTATGAGGAGTTG
TGGCCCGTTGTCCGTCAACGTGGCGTGGTGTGCTCTGTGTTTGCTGACGCAACCCCCACTGGCTGGGGCA
TTGCCACCACCTGTCAACTCCTTTCTGGGACTTTCGCTTTCCCCCTCCCGATCGCCACGGCAGAACTCAT
CGCCGCCTGCCTTGCCCGCTGCTGGACAGGGGCTAGGTTGCTGGGCACTGATAATTCCGTGGTGTTGTCG
GGGAAGCTGACGTCCTTTGCAATTCGATATCAAGCTGTACCTTCTAGATGTACACCGTAGGGAGCGCTTC
TAGACCAATGACTTACAAGGCAGCTGTAGATCTTAGCCACTTTTTAAAAGAAAAGGGGGGACTGGAAGGG
CTAATTCACTCCCAACGAAGACAAGATCTGCTTTTTGCTTGTACTGGGTCTCTCTGGTTAGACCAGATCT
GAGCCTGGGAGCTCTCTGGCTAACTAGGGAACCCACTGCTTAAGCCTCAATAAAGCTTGCCTTGAGTGCT
TCAAGTAGTGTGTGCCCGTCTGTTGTGTGACTCTGGTAACTAGAGATCCCTCAGACCCTTTTAGTCAGTG
TGGAAAATCTCTAGCAGTAGTAGTTCATGTCATCTTATTATTCAGTATTTATAACTTGCAAAGAAATGAA
TATCAGAGAGTGAGAGGAACTTGTTTATTGCAGCTTATAATGGTTACAAATAAAGCAATAGCATCACAAA
TTTCACAAATAAAGCATTTTTTTCACTGCATTCTAGTTGTGGTTTGTCCAAACTCATCAATGTATCTTAT
CATGTCTGGCTCTAGCTATCCCGCCCCTAACTCCGCCCATCCCGCCCCTAACTCCGCCCAGTTCCGCCCA
TTCTCCGCCCCATGGCTGACTAATTTTTTTT
