>Addgene plasmid #219237 | SFFV-GPBP1-Brd 301 | depositor partial sequence | sequence record 428191 | TF ORF
ATGGCGCAGCATGACTTTGCTCCAGCCTGGCTTAATTTCCCTACTCCACCATCATCAACAAAGTCGTCAT
TGAATTTTGAGAAGCATTCTGAAAACTTTGCATGGACAGAGAATCGTTATGATGTGAACCGTCGACGACA
CAACTCTTCAGATGGCTTTGATTCTGCTATTGGACGTCCTAATGGAGGTAACTTTGGAAGGAAAGAAAAA
AATGGATGGCGTACACATGGAAGAAATGGTACAGAAAACATAAATCATCGAGGTGGATACCATGGTGGAA
GTTCCCGTTCTCGTAGCAGTATTTTCCATGCAGGAAAAAGCCAAGGACTACATGAAAACAACATACCTGA
CAATGAAACCGGGAGGAAAGAAGACAAGAGAGAACGCAAACAGTTTGAAGCTGAGGATTTTCCGTCTTTA
AATCCTGAGTATGAGAGAGAACCAAATCACAATAAGTCTTTAGCTGCAGGTGTGTGGGAATATCCTCCGA
ATCCTAAATCTAGAGCTCCAAGGATGCTGGTCATTAAGAAAGGTAATACAAAAGACTTACAGCTATCTGG
ATTCCCAGTAGTAGGAAATCTTCCGTCACAGCCAGTTAAGAATGGAACTGGTCCAAGTGTTTATAAAGGT
TTAGTCCCTAAACCTGCTGCTCCACCTACAAAACCTACACAATGGAAAAGCCAAACAAAAGAAAATAAAG
TTGGAACTTCTTTCCCTCATGAGTCCACATTTGGCGTTGGCAACTTTAATGCTTTTAAATCAACTGCCAA
GAACTTTAGTCCATCTACAAATTCAGTGAAAGAGTGTAATCGCTCAAATTCCTCTTCTCCTGTTGACAAA
CTTAATCAGCAGCCTCGTCTAACCAAACTGACACGAATGCGCACTGATAAGAAGAGTGAATTTTTGAAAG
CATTGAAAAGAGACAGAGTAGAAGAGGAACATGAAGATGAAAGCCGTGCTGGCTCAGAGAAGGATGACGA
CTCATTTAATTTACATAACAGCAATAGTACTCACCAAGAAAGGGATATAAACCGAAACTTCGATGAAAAT
GAAATTCCTCAAGAGAATGGCAATGCCTCAGTGATTTCCCAGCAGATCATTCGGTCTTCAACCTTCCCAC
AAACTGATGTTCTTTCAAGTTCACTTGAGGCAGAACACAGATTGTTAAAGGAAATGGGCTGGCAGGAAGA
CAGTGAAAATGATGAAACATGTGCTCCCTTAACTGAGGATGAAATGAGAGAATTCCAAGTTATTAGTGAA
CAGTTACAGAAGAATGGTCTGAGAAAAAATGGTATTTTGAAAAATGGCTTGATCTGTGACTTCAAGTTTG
GACCGTGGAAGAACAGCACTTTCAAACCCACAACTGAGAATGATGACACAGAGACAAGTAGCAGTGATAC
ATCAGATGACGACGATGTGTGA
