>Addgene plasmid #219237 | SFFV-GPBP1-Brd 301 | depositor partial sequence | sequence record 428192 | Barcode sequence
TGTACACCGTAGGGAGCGCT
